Addgene plasmid #63549: pFusX4-41
Purpose: Encodes RVD positions 10-12 in TALEN assembly
Depositing lab: Stephen Ekker. Depositing organization: Mayo Foundation for Medical Education and Research. Publication: FusX: A rapid one-step TALE assembly system for genome science. Ma AC, McNulty MS, Tanya PL, Jarryd CM, Martinez-Galvez G, Argue DP, Lee HB, Urban MD, Bullard CE, Blackburn PR, Man TK, Clark KJ, Ekker SC. Hum Gene Ther. 2016 Jun;27(6):451-63. doi: 10.1089/hum.2015.172 PubMed 26854857.
Backbone
  Vector backbone: FusX4
  Backbone size w/o insert (bp): 3008
  Vector type: TALEN
Growth in bacteria
  Bacterial resistance: Spectinomycin, 50 μg/mL
  Growth temperature: 37°C
  Growth strain: DH5alpha
  Copy number: High Copy
Gene/Insert
  Gene/Insert name: NN NN NI (alt name: X4_GGA)
  Species: Synthetic
  Mutation: none
  Cloning method: Restriction Enzyme; 5′ cloning site BsaI (destroyed during cloning); 3′ cloning site BsaI (destroyed during cloning)
  Sequencing primers: 5′ pCR8_F1; 3′ pCR8_R1
Terms and licenses: Academic/Nonprofit Terms; Industry Terms: Not Available to Industry
How to cite: pFusX4-41 was a gift from Stephen Ekker (Addgene plasmid # 63549 ; http://n2t.net/addgene:63549 ; RRID:Addgene_63549)
