[The description below was written by a language model from this plasmid's Addgene catalogue record.]
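Description:
pFusX4-41 is a component plasmid of the FusX TALE assembly system, a library-based scheme for building TAL effector DNA-binding arrays in a single step. It is built on the FusX4 backbone (about 3 kb without insert), is classed as a TALEN-type vector, and is maintained in E. coli as a high-copy plasmid under spectinomycin selection. The record does not name the origin of replication or provide a feature table, so the backbone architecture beyond the resistance marker cannot be described in detail. The listed sequencing primers are named after pCR8, which hints at a related backbone, but the record does not say so explicitly.

The insert is a synthetic, pre-assembled trimer of TALE repeats carrying the repeat-variable diresidues NN, NN and NI. Under the standard TALE code, NN preferentially recognises guanine and NI recognises adenine, which matches the alternative insert name X4_GGA. This trimer occupies RVD positions 10 to 12 of the final array, so the plasmid is one member of the set of position-specific FusX4 library clones that together cover the possible three-base combinations at that location. The trimer was introduced through BsaI sites that were destroyed during cloning, as is typical of Golden Gate-style construction with type IIS enzymes.

In use, this plasmid would be chosen when the target sequence reads GGA at positions 10 to 12 and combined with the corresponding trimer plasmids for the other positions and a receiver vector to generate a complete TALEN or other TALE fusion for genome editing. The plasmid carries no expression elements according to the record and serves purely as an assembly intermediate.
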