>Addgene plasmid #63549 | pFusX4-41 | depositor partial sequence | sequence record 105619 | pFusX4_GGA
AGTCTTAAGCGTCTCCCCTGACCCCGGACCAAGTGGTGGCTATCGCCAGCAACAATGGCGGCAAGCAAGC
GCTCGAAACGGTGCAGCGGCTGTTGCCGGTGCTGTGCCAGGACCATGGCCTGACCCCGGACCAAGTGGTG
GCTATCGCCAGCAACAATGGCGGCAAGCAAGCGCTCGAAACGGTGCAGCGGCTGTTGCCGGTGCTGTGCC
AGGACCATGGCCTGACCCCGGACCAAGTGGTGGCTATCGCCAGCAACATTGGCGGCAAGCAAGCGCTCGA
AACGGTGCAGCGGCTGTTGCCGGTGCTGTGCCAGGACCATGGCCGAGACGTC
