>Addgene plasmid #63549 | pFusX4-41 | depositor partial sequence | sequence record 105620 | FusX4
CGTCTCCCCTGACCCCGGACCAAGTGGTGGCTATCGAGACCGGCGCCGCTACGGGCGCGTCCCATTCGCC
ATTCAGGCTGCGCAACTGTTGGGAAGGGCGATCGGTGCGGGCTCTTCGCTATTACGCCAGCTGGCGAAAG
GGGGATGTGCTGCAAGGCGATTAAGTTGGGAACGCCAGGGTTTTCCCAGTCACGACGTTGTAAAACGACG
GCCAGTGAGCGCGCGTAATCGACTCACTATAGGGCGAATTGGGTACCGGGCCCCCCCTCGAGGTCCTCCA
GCTTTTGTTCCCTTTAGTGAGGGTTAATTGCGCGCTTGGCGTAATCATGGTCATAGCTGTTTCCTGTGTG
AAATTGTTATCCGCTCACAATTCCACACAACATACGAGCCGGAAGCATAAAGTGTAAAGCCTGGGGTGCC
TAATGAGTGAGCTAACTCACATTAATTGCGTTGCGCTCACTGCCCGCTTTCCACCGGTGGTCTCTGGCGG
CAAGCAAGCGCTCGAAACGGTGCAGCGGCTGTTGCCGGTGCTGTGCCAGGACCATGGCCGAGACGTCTAG
ACCAGCCAGGACAGAAATGCCTCGACTTCGCTGCTACCCAAGGTTGCCGGGTGACGCACACCGTGGAAAC
GGATGAAGGCACGAACCCAGTGGACATAAGCCTGTTCGGTTCGTAAGCTGTAATGCAAGTAGCGTATGCG
CTCACGCAACTGGTCCAGAACCTTGACCGAACGCAGCGGTGGTAACGGCGCAGTGGCGGTTTTCATGGCT
TGTTATGACTGTTTTTTTGGGGTACAGTCTATGCCTCGGGCATCCAAGCAGCAAGCGCGTTACGCCGTGG
GTCGATGTTTGATGTTATGGAGCAGCAACGATGTTACGCAGCAGGGCAGTCGCCCTAAAACAAAGTTAAA
CATTATGAGGGAAGCGGTGATCGCCGAAGTATCGACTCAACTATCAGAGGTAGTTGGCGTCATCGAGCGC
CATCTCGAACCGACGTTGCTGGCCGTACATTTGTACGGCTCCGCAGTGGATGGCGGCCTGAAGCCACACA
GTGATATTGATTTGCTGGTTACGGTGACCGTAAGGCTTGATGAAACAACGCGGCGAGCTTTGATCAACGA
CCTTTTGGAAACTTCGGCTTCCCCTGGAGAGAGCGAGATTCTCCGCGCTGTAGAAGTCACCATTGTTGTG
CACGACGACATCATTCCGTGGCGTTATCCAGCTAAGCGCGAACTGCAATTTGGAGAATGGCAGCGCAATG
ACATTCTTGCAGGTATCTTCGAGCCAGCCACGATCGACATTGATCTGGCTATCTTGCTGACAAAAGCAAG
AGAACATAGCGTTGCCTTGGTAGGTCCAGCGGCGGAGGAACTCTTTGATCCGGTTCCTGAACAGGATCTA
TTTGAGGCGCTAAATGAAACCTTAACGCTATGGAACTCGCCGCCCGACTGGGCTGGCGATGAGCGAAATG
TAGTGCTTACGTTGTCCCGCATTTGGTACAGCGCAGTAACCGGCAAAATCGCGCCGAAGGATGTCGCTGC
CGACTGGGCAATGGAGCGCCTGCCGGCCCAGTATCAGCCCGTCATACTTGAAGCTAGACAGGCTTATCTT
GGACAAGAAGAAGATCGCTTGGCCTCGCGCGCAGATCAGTTGGAAGAATTTGTCCACTACGTGAAAGGCG
AGATCACCAAGGTAGTCGGCAAATAACCCTCGAGCCACCCATGACCAAAATCCCTTAACGTGAGTTACGC
GTCGTTCCACTGAGCGTCAGACCCCGTAGAAAAGATCAAAGGATCTTCTTGAGATCCTTTTTTTCTGCGC
GTAATCTGCTGCTTGCAAACAAAAAAACCACCGCTACCAGCGGTGGTTTGTTTGCCGGATCAAGAGCTAC
CAACTCTTTTTCCGAAGGTAACTGGCTTCAGCAGAGCGCAGATACCAAATACTGTCCTTCTAGTGTAGCC
GTAGTTAGGCCACCACTTCAAGAACTCTGTAGCACCGCCTACATACCTCGCTCTGCTAATCCTGTTACCA
GTGGCTGCTGCCAGTGGCGATAAGTCGTGTCTTACCGGGTTGGACTCAAGACGATAGTTACCGGATAAGG
CGCAGCGGTCGGGCTGAACGGGGGGTTCGTGCACACAGCCCAGCTTGGAGCGAACGACCTACACCGAACT
GAGATACCTACAGCGTGAGCATTGAGAAAGCGCCACGCTTCCCGAAGGGAGAAAGGCGGACAGGTATCCG
GTAAGCGGCAGGGTCGGAACAGGAGAGCGCACGAGGGAGCTTCCAGGGGGAAACGCCTGGTATCTTTATA
GTCCTGTCGGGTTTCGCCACCTCTGACTTGAGCGTCGATTTTTGTGATGCTCGTCAGGGGGGCGGAGCCT
ATGGAAAAACGCCAGCAACGCGGCCTTTTTACGGTTCCTGGCCTTTTGCTGGCCTTTTGCTCACATGTTC
TTTCCTGCGTTATCCCCTGATTCTGTGGATAACCGTATTACCGCCTTTGAGTGAGCTGATACCGCTCGCC
GCAGCCGAACGACCGAGCGCAGCGAGTCAGTGAGCGAGGAAGCGGAAGAGCGCCCAATACGCAAACCGCC
TCTCCCCGCGCGTTGGCCGATTCATTAATGCAGCTGGCACGACAGGTTTCCCGACTGGAAAGCGGGCAGT
GAGCGCAACGCAATTAATACGCGTACCGCTAGCCAGGAAGAGTTTGTAGAAACGCAAAAAGGCCATCCGT
CAGGATGGCCTTCTGCTTAGTTTGATGCCTGGCAGTTTATGGCGGGCGTCCTGCCCGCCACCCTCCGGGC
CGTTGCTTCACAACGTTCAAATCCGCTCCCGGCGGATTTGTCCTACTCAGGAGAGCGTTCACCGACAAAC
AACAGATAAAACGAAAGGCCCAGTCTTCCGACTGAGCCTTTCGTTTTATTTGATGCCTGGCAGTTCCCTA
CTCTCGCGTTAACGCTAGCATGGATGTTTTCCCAGTCACGACGTTGTAAAACGACGGCCAGTCTTAAG
