>Addgene plasmid #63549 | pFusX4-41 | addgene partial sequence | sequence record 119223 | pCR8_F1 5'-ttgatgcctggcagttccct-3'
CCAGTCACGACGTTGTAAAACGACGGCCAGTCTTAAGCGTCTCCCCTGACCCCGGACCAAGTGGTGGCTA
TCGCCAGCAACAATGGCGGCAAGCAAGCGCTCGAAACGGTGCAGCGGCTGTTGCCGGTGCTGTGCCAGGA
CCATGGCCTGACCCCGGACCAAGTGGTGGCTATCGCCAGCAACAATGGCGGCAAGCAAGCGCTCGAAACG
GTGCAGCGGCTGTTGCCGGTGCTGTGCCAGGACCATGGCCTGACCCCGGACCAAGTGGTGGCTATCGCCA
GCAACATTGGCGGCAAGCAAGCGCTCGAAACGGTGCAGCGGCTGTTGCCGGTGCTGTGCCAGGACCATGG
CCGAGACGTCTAGACCAGCCAGGACAGAAATGCCTCGACTTCGCTGCTACCCAAGGTTGCCGGGTGACGC
ACACCGTGGAAACGGATGAAGGCACGAACCCAGTGGACATAAGCCTGTTCGGTTCGTAAGCTGTAATGCA
AGTAGCGTATGCGCTCACGCAACTGGTCCAGAACCTTGACCGAACGCAGCGGTGGTAACGGCGCAGTGGC
GGTTTTCATGGCTTGTTATGACTGTTTTTTTGGGGTACAGTCTATGCCTCGGGCATCCAAGCAGCAAGCG
CGTTACGCCGTGGGTCGATGTTTGATGTTATGGAGCAGCAACGATGTTACGCAGCAGGGCAGTCGCCCTA
AAACAAAGTTAAACATTATGAGGGAAGCGGTGATCGCCGAAGTATCGACTCAACTATCAGAGGTAGTTGG
CGTCATCGAGCGCCATCTCGAACCGACGTTGCTGGCCGTACATTTGTACGGCTCCGCAGTGGATGGCGGC
CTGAAGCCACACAGTGATATTGATTTGCTGGTTACGGTGACCGTAAGGCTTGATGAAACAACGCGGCGAG
CTTTGATCAACGACCTTTTGGAAACTTCGG
