>Addgene plasmid #63549 | pFusX4-41 | addgene partial sequence | sequence record 119224 | pCR8_R1 5'-cgaaccgaacaggcttatgt-3'
TGCGTCACCCGGCAACCTTGGGTAGCAGCGAAGTCGAGGCATTTCTGTCCTGGCTGGTCTAGACGTCTCG
GCCATGGTCCTGGCACAGCACCGGCAACAGCCGCTGCACCGTTTCGAGCGCTTGCTTGCCGCCAATGTTG
CTGGCGATAGCCACCACTTGGTCCGGGGTCAGGCCATGGTCCTGGCACAGCACCGGCAACAGCCGCTGCA
CCGTTTCGAGCGCTTGCTTGCCGCCATTGTTGCTGGCGATAGCCACCACTTGGTCCGGGGTCAGGCCATG
GTCCTGGCACAGCACCGGCAACAGCCGCTGCACCGTTTCGAGCGCTTGCTTGCCGCCATTGTTGCTGGCG
ATAGCCACCACTTGGTCCGGGGTCAGGGGAGACGCTTAAGACTGGCCGTCGTTTTACAACGTCGTGACTG
GGAAAACATCCATGCTAGCGTTAACGCGAGAGTAGGGAACTGCCAGGCATCAAATAAAACGAAAGGCTCA
GTCGGAAGACTGGGCCTTTCGTTTTATCTGTTGTTTGTCGGTGAACGCTCTCCTGAGTAGGACAAATCCG
CCGGGAGCGGATTTGAACGTTGTGAAGCAACGGCCCGGAAGGGGTGGCGGGCAGGACGCCCGCCATAAAC
TGCCAGGCATCAAACTAA
